Addgene plasmid #109943: pHH0103_YWHAQ_14-3-3
Purpose: Protein expression and purification of YWHAQ_14-3-3
Depositing lab: Sachdev Sidhu. Depositing organization: University of Toronto. Publication: Large-scale survey and database of high affinity ligands for peptide recognition modules. Teyra J, Kelil A, Jain S, Helmy M, Jajodia R, Hooda Y, Gu J, D'Cruz AA, Nicholson SE, Min J, Sudol M, Kim PM, Bader GD, Sidhu SS. Mol Syst Biol. 2020 Dec;16(12):e9310. doi: 10.15252/msb.20199310. PubMed 33438817.
Backbone
  Vector backbone: pHH0103
  Vector type: Bacterial Expression
Growth in bacteria
  Bacterial resistance: Ampicillin, 100 μg/mL
  Growth temperature: 37°C
  Growth strain: DH5alpha
  Copy number: Low Copy
Gene/Insert
  Gene/Insert name: YWHAQ_14-3-3
  Species: H. sapiens (human)
  Cloning method: Restriction Enzyme; 5′ cloning site Sfi1 (unknown if destroyed); 3′ cloning site Not1 (unknown if destroyed)
Terms and licenses: Academic/Nonprofit Terms; Industry Terms: Not Available to Industry
How to cite: pHH0103_YWHAQ_14-3-3 was a gift from Sachdev Sidhu (Addgene plasmid # 109943 ; http://n2t.net/addgene:109943 ; RRID:Addgene_109943)
