[The description below was written by a language model from this plasmid's Addgene catalogue record and pLannotate feature annotations shown in this document.]
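Description:
pHH0103_YWHAQ_14-3-3 is a bacterial expression plasmid of about 7.5 kb, built on the pHH0103 backbone, for producing and purifying the 14-3-3 domain protein encoded by human YWHAQ (14-3-3 theta) in E. coli. The insert was cloned between SfiI and NotI sites. The automated annotation labels the coding region by its closest match, the bovine orthologue, but the catalogue entry gives the species as human. 14-3-3 proteins are adapter proteins that typically bind phosphoserine- or phosphothreonine-containing motifs in partner proteins.

Expression is driven by the hybrid tac promoter followed by a lac operator. The plasmid also carries lacI under the lacIq promoter, so transcription is repressed until induced with IPTG. The open reading frame begins with a 6xHis tag, followed by Schistosoma japonicum glutathione S-transferase and then the YWHAQ sequence. The resulting His-GST fusion can be captured by either nickel or glutathione affinity. A bacteriophage fd terminator lies just downstream of the insert. Beyond it are fragments of M13 gene III, which suggest the backbone derives from a phage-display phagemid, although the terminator placement implies they are not part of the expressed product.

Propagation relies on a ColE1/pBR322-type origin with a bom region, and selection is by ampicillin through β-lactamase. The rop gene appears only as fragments interrupted by an f1 origin, and small remnants of the tetracycline resistance gene and its promoter are also present. The repository lists the plasmid as low copy. It belongs to a set of constructs used to survey ligands of peptide recognition modules.
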