Features (pLannotate 1.2.2; 21 found; start..end, strand, type, name):
      1..29      +  promoter       tac promoter: strong E. coli promoter; hybrid between the trp and lac UV5 promoters
     37..53      +  protein_bind   lac operator: The lac repressor binds to the lac operator to inhibit transcription in E. coli. This inhibition can be relieved by adding lactose or isopropyl-β-D-thiogalactopyranoside (IPTG). lac repressor encoded by lacI
    138..155     +  CDS            6xHis: 6xHis affinity tag
    171..824     +  CDS            GST26_SCHJA: Experimental evidence at protein level: Swiss-Prot protein existence level 1. GST isoenzymes appear to play a central role in the parasite detoxification system. Other functions are also suspected including a role in increasing the solubility of haematin in the parasite gut. From Schistosoma japonicum (Blood fluke).
    906..1640    +  CDS            YWHAQ: 1433T_BOVIN - Experimental evidence at protein level: Swiss-Prot protein existence level 1. Adapter protein implicated in the regulation of a large spectrum of both general and specialized signaling pathways. Binds to a large number of partners, usually by recognition of a phosphoserine or phosphothreonine motif. Binding generally results in the modulation of the activity of the binding partner. Negatively regulates the kinase activity of PDPK1 (By similarity). From Bos taurus (Bovine).
   1656..1703    +  terminator     fd terminator (sequence withheld): central terminator from bacteriophage fd (Otsuka and Kunisawa, 1982)
   1708..1920    +  CDS            M13 gene III (fragment) (sequence partly withheld): pIII; III; minor coat protein
   1935..2405    +  CDS            M13 gene III (fragment) (sequence partly withheld): pIII; III; minor coat protein
   2427..2497    +  CDS            TcR (fragment): tetracycline efflux protein; tet; confers resistance to tetracycline
   2739..3119    -  CDS            YPB1_ECOLX: Protein predicted: Swiss-Prot protein existence level 4. From Escherichia coli.
   3136..3287    +  CDS            rop (fragment): Rop protein, which maintains plasmids at low copy number; rop
   3323..3751    -  rep_origin     f1 ori (sequence partly withheld): f1 bacteriophage origin of replication; arrow indicates direction of (+) strand synthesis
   3760..3799    +  CDS            rop (fragment): Rop protein, which maintains plasmids at low copy number; rop
   3901..4041    +  misc_feature   bom: basis of mobility region from pBR322
   4227..4814    -  rep_origin     ori: high-copy-number ColE1/pMB1/pBR322/pUC origin of replication
   4985..5845    -  CDS            AmpR: β-lactamase; bla; confers resistance to ampicillin, carbenicillin, and related antibiotics
   5846..5950    -  promoter       AmpR promoter: bla
   6059..6136    +  promoter       lacIq promoter: lacI (mutant); In the lacIq allele, a single base change in the promoter boosts expression of the lacI gene about 10-fold.
   6137..7219    +  CDS            lacI: lac repressor; lacI; The lac repressor binds to the lac operator to inhibit transcription in E. coli. This inhibition can be relieved by adding lactose or isopropyl-β-D-thiogalactopyranoside (IPTG).
   7232..7253    +  protein_bind   CAP binding site: CAP binding activates transcription in the presence of cAMP. E. coli catabolite activator protein
   7272..7289    +  promoter       tet promoter (fragment): E. coli promoter for tetracycline efflux protein gene
>Addgene plasmid #109943 | pHH0103_YWHAQ_14-3-3 | addgene full sequence | sequence record 215192 | Addgene NGS Result
TTGACAATTAATCATCGGCTCGTATAATGTGTGGAATTGTGAGCGGATAACAATTTCACACAGGAAACAG
CCAGTCCGTTTAGGTGTTTTCACGAGCACTTCACCAACAAGGACCATAGATTATGAAAATCGAAGAACAC
CATCACCATCACCATTCCAGCGGTAAGCTTATGTCCCCTATACTAGGTTATTGGAAAATTAAGGGCCTTG
TGCAACCCACTCGACTTCTTTTGGAATATCTTGAAGAAAAATATGAAGAGCATTTGTATGAGCGCGATGA
AGGTGATAAATGGCGAAACAAAAAGTTTGAATTGGGTTTGGAGTTTCCCAATCTTCCTTATTATATTGAT
GGTGATGTTAAATTAACACAGTCTATGGCCATCATACGTTATATAGCTGACAAGCACAACATGTTGGGTG
GTTGTCCAAAAGAGCGTGCAGAGATTTCAATGCTTGAAGGAGCGGTTTTGGATATTAGATACGGTGTTTC
GAGAATTGCATATAGTAAAGACTTTGAAACTCTCAAAGTTGATTTTCTTAGCAAGCTACCTGAAATGCTG
AAAATGTTCGAAGATCGTTTATGTCATAAAACATATTTAAATGGTGATCATGTAACCCATCCTGACTTCA
TGTTGTATGACGCTCTTGATGTTGTTTTATACATGGACCCAATGTGCCTGGATGCGTTCCCAAAATTAGT
TTGTTTTAAAAAACGTATTGAAGCTATCCCACAAATTGATAAGTACTTGAAATCCAGCAAGTATATAGCA
TGGCCTTTGCAGGGCTGGCAAGCCACGTTTGGTGGTGGCGACCATCCTCCAAAATCGGATCTGGAAGTTC
TGTTCCAGGGGCCCCTGTCCAGCGGTCTGGTTCCGCGTGGTTCCGGTACCGCGGCCCAGCCGGCCATGGA
AAAAACCGAACTGATTCAGAAAGCAAAACTGGCAGAACAGGCAGAACGTTATGATGATATGGCAACCTGT
ATGAAAGCAGTTACCGAACAGGGTGCAGAACTGAGCAATGAAGAACGTAATCTGCTGAGCGTTGCCTATA
AAAACGTTGTTGGTGGTCGTCGTAGCGCATGGCGTGTTATTAGCAGCATTGAACAGAAAACCGATACCAG
CGATAAAAAACTGCAGCTGATTAAAGATTACCGCGAGAAAGTTGAAAGCGAACTGCGTAGCATTTGTACC
ACCGTTCTGGAACTGCTGGATAAATATCTGATTGCAAATGCAACCAATCCGGAAAGCAAGGTGTTTTATC
TGAAAATGAAAGGCGATTACTTTCGCTATCTGGCCGAAGTTGCATGTGGTGATGATCGTAAACAGACCAT
TGATAATAGCCAGGGTGCCTATCAAGAAGCCTTTGATATTAGCAAAAAAGAGATGCAGCCGACCCATCCG
ATTCGTCTGGGTCTGGCACTGAATTTTAGCGTGTTCTATTATGAGATTCTGAATAACCCGGAACTGGCAT
GTACCCTGGCAAAAACCGCATTTGATGAAGCAATTGCCGAACTGGATACCCTGAATGAAGATAGCTATAA
AGATAGCACGCTGATTATGCAGCTGCTGCGTGATAATCTGACCCTGTGGACCAGTGATAGTGCCGGTGAA
GAATGTGATGCAGCGGAAGGTGCCGAAAATGCGGCCGCATA
[142 nt withheld, positions 1652-1793]
C
[98 nt withheld, positions 1795-1892]
AGTTTGTACTGGTGACGAAACTCAGTGTCTAGCTAGAGTGGC
[149 nt withheld, positions 1935-2083]
T
[41 nt withheld, positions 2085-2125]
T
[62 nt withheld, positions 2127-2188]
A
[35 nt withheld, positions 2190-2224]
CCTCCCTCAATCGGTTGAATGTCGCCCTTTTGTCTTTGGCGCTGGTAAACCATATGAA
[86 nt withheld, positions 2283-2368]
T
[54 nt withheld, positions 2370-2423]
CTAGCGCCGCCCTATACCTTGTCTGCCTCCCCGCGTTGCGTCGCGGTGCATGGAGCCGGGCCACCTCGAC
CTGAATGGAAGCCGGCGGCACCTCGCTAACGGATTCACCACTCCAAGAATTGGAGCCAATCAATTCTTGC
GGAGAACTGTGAATGCGCAAACCAACCCTTGGCAGAACATATCCATCGCGTCCGCCATCTCCAGCAGCCG
CACGCGGCGCATCTCGGGCAGCGTTGGGTCCTGGCCACGGGTGCGCATGATCGTGCTCCTGTCGTTGAGG
ACCCGGCTAGGCTGGCGGGGTTGCCTTACTGGTTAGCAGAATGAATCACCGATACGCGAGCGAACGTGAA
GCGACTGCTGCTGCAAAACGTCTGCGACCTGAGCAACAACATGAATGGTCTTCGGTTTCCGTGTTTCGTA
AAGTCTGGAAACGCGGAAGTCAGCGCCCTGCACCATTATGTTCCGGATCTGCATCGCAGGATGCTGCTGG
CTACCCTGTGGAACACCTACATCTGTATTAACGAAGCGCTGGCATTGACCCTGAGTGATTTTTCTCTGGT
CCCGCCGCATCCATACCGCCAGTTGTTTACCCTCACAACGTTCCAGTAACCGGGCATGTTCATCATCAGT
AACCCGTATCGTGAGCATCCTCTCTCGTTTCATCGGTATCATTACCCCCATGAACAGAAATCCCCCTTAC
ACGGAGGCATCAGTGACCAAACAGGAAAAAACCGCCCTTAACATGGCCCGCTTTATCAGAAGCCAGACAT
TAACGCTTCTGGAGAAACTCAACGAGCTGGACGCGGATGAACAGGCAGACATCTGTGAATCGCTTCACGA
CCACGCTGATGAGCTTTACCGCAGGATCCGCGAAATTGTAAGCGTTAATATTTTGTTAAAATTCGCGTTA
AATTTTTGTTAAATCAGCTCATTTTTTAACCAATAGGCCGAAATCGGCAAAATCCCTTATAAATCAAAAG
AATAGACCGAGATAGGGT
[37 nt withheld, positions 3422-3458]
AAAGAACGTGGACTCCAACGTCAAAGG
[49 nt withheld, positions 3486-3534]
T
[91 nt withheld, positions 3536-3626]
G
[124 nt withheld, positions 3628-3751]
CGCGGATCCTGCCTCGCGCGTTTCGGTGATGACGGTGAAAACCTCTGACACATGCAGCTCCCGGAGACGG
TCACAGCTTGTCTGTAAGCGGATGCCGGGAGCAGACAAGCCCGTCAGGGCGCGTCAGCGGGTGTTGGCGG
GTGTCGGGGCGCAGCCATGACCCAGTCACGTAGCGATAGCGGAGTGTATACTGGCTTAACTATGCGGCAT
CAGAGCAGATTGTACTGAGAGTGCACCATATGCGGTGTGAAATACCGCACAGATGCGTAAGGAGAAAATA
CCGCATCAGGCGCTCTTCCGCTTCCTCGCTCACTGACTCGCTGCGCTCGGTCGTTCGGCTGCGGCGAGCG
GTATCAGCTCACTCAAAGGCGGTAATACGGTTATCCACAGAATCAGGGGATAACGCAGGAAAGAACATGT
GAGCAAAAGGCCAGCAAAAGGCCAGGAACCGTAAAAAGGCCGCGTTGCTGGCGTTTTTCCATAGGCTCCG
CCCCCCTGACGAGCATCACAAAAATCGACGCTCAAGTCAGAGGTGGCGAAACCCGACAGGACTATAAAGA
TACCAGGGTTTCCCCCTGGAAGCTCCCTCGTGCGCTCTCCTGTTCCGACCCTGCCGCTTACCGGATACCT
GTCCGCCTTTCTCCCTTCGGGAAGCGTGGCGCTTTCTCATAGCTCACGCTGTAGGTATCTCAGTTCGGTG
TAGGTCGTTCGCTCCAAGCTGGGCTGTGTGCACGAACCCCCCGTTCAGCCCGACCGCTGCGCCTTATCCG
GTAACTATCGTCTTGAGTCCAACCCGGTAAGACACGACTTATCGCCACTGGCAGCAGCCACTGGTAACAG
GATTAGCAGAGCGAGGTATGTAGGCGGTGCTACAGAGTTCTTGAAGTGGTGGCCTAACTACGGCTACACT
AGAAGGACAGTATTTGGTATCTGCGCTCTGCTGAAGCCAGTTACCTTCGGAAAAAGAGTTGGTAGCTCTT
GATCCGGCAAACAAACCACCGCTGGTAGCGGTGGTTTTTTTGTTTGCAAGCAGCAGATTACGCGCAGAAA
AAAAGGATCTCAAGAAGATCCTTTGATCTTTTCTACGGGGTCTGACGCTCAGTGGAACGAAAACTCACGT
TAAGGGATTTTGGTCATGAGATTATCAAAAAGGATCTTCACCTAGATCCTTTTAAATTAAAAATGAAGTT
TTAAATCAATCTAAAGTATATATGAGTAAACTTGGTCTGACAGTTACCAATGCTTAATCAGTGAGGCACC
TATCTCAGCGATCTGTCTATTTCGTTCATCCATAGTTGCCTGACTCCCCGTCGTGTAGATAACTACGATA
CGGGAGGGCTTACCATCTGGCCCCAGTGCTGCAATGATACCGCGAGACCCACGCTCACCGGCTCCAGATT
TATCAGCAATAAACCAGCCAGCCGGAAGGGCCGAGCGCAGAAGTGGTCCTGCAACTTTATCCGCCTCCAT
CCAGTCTATTAATTGTTGCCGGGAAGCTAGAGTAAGTAGTTCGCCAGTTAATAGTTTGCGCAACGTTGTT
GCCATTGCTGCAGGCATCGTGGTGTCACGCTCGTCGTTTGGTATGGCTTCATTCAGCTCCGGTTCCCAAC
GATCAAGGCGAGTTACATGATCCCCCATGTTGTGCAAAAAAGCGGTTAGCTCCTTCGGTCCTCCGATCGT
TGTCAGAAGTAAGTTGGCCGCAGTGTTATCACTCATGGTTATGGCAGCACTGCATAATTCTCTTACTGTC
ATGCCATCCGTAAGATGCTTTTCTGTGACTGGTGAGTACTCAACCAAGTCATTCTGAGAATAGTGTATGC
GGCGACCGAGTTGCTCTTGCCCGGCGTCAACACGGGATAATACCGCGCCACATAGCAGAACTTTAAAAGT
GCTCATCATTGGAAAACGTTCTTCGGGGCGAAAACTCTCAAGGATCTTACCGCTGTTGAGATCCAGTTCG
ATGTAACCCACTCGTGCACCCAACTGATCTTCAGCATCTTTTACTTTCACCAGCGTTTCTGGGTGAGCAA
AAACAGGAAGGCAAAATGCCGCAAAAAAGGGAATAAGGGCGACACGGAAATGTTGAATACTCATACTCTT
CCTTTTTCAATATTATTGAAGCATTTATCAGGGTTATTGTCTCATGAGCGGATACATATTTGAATGTATT
TAGAAAAATAAACAAATAGGGGTTCCGCGCACATTTCCCCGAAAAGTGCCACCTGACGTCTAAGAAACCA
TTATTATCATGACATTAACCTATAAAAATAGGCGTATCACGAGGCCCTTTCGTCTTCAAGAATTCCCGAC
ACCATCGAATGGTGCAAAACCTTTCGCGGTATGGCATGATAGCGCCCGGAAGAGAGTCAATTCAGGGTGG
TGAATGTGAAACCAGTAACGTTATACGATGTCGCAGAGTATGCCGGTGTCTCTTATCAGACCGTTTCCCG
CGTGGTGAACCAGGCCAGCCACGTTTCTGCGAAAACGCGGGAAAAAGTGGAAGCGGCGATGGCGGAGCTG
AATTACATTCCCAACCGCGTGGCACAACAACTGGCGGGCAAACAGTCGTTGCTGATTGGCGTTGCCACCT
CCAGTCTGGCCCTGCACGCGCCGTCGCAAATTGTCGCGGCGATTAAATCTCGCGCCGATCAACTGGGTGC
CAGCGTGGTGGTGTCGATGGTAGAACGAAGCGGCGTCGAAGCCTGTAAAGCGGCGGTGCACAATCTTCTC
GCGCAACGCGTCAGTGGGCTGATCATTAACTATCCGCTGGATGACCAGGATGCCATTGCTGTGGAAGCTG
CCTGCACTAATGTTCCGGCGTTATTTCTTGATGTCTCTGACCAGACACCCATCAACAGTATTATTTTCTC
CCATGAAGACGGTACGCGACTGGGCGTGGAGCATCTGGTCGCATTGGGTCACCAGCAAATCGCGCTGTTA
GCGGGCCCATTAAGTTCTGTCTCGGCGCGTCTGCGTCTGGCTGGCTGGCATAAATATCTCACTCGCAATC
AAATTCAGCCGATAGCGGAACGGGAAGGCGACTGGAGTGCCATGTCCGGTTTTCAACAAACCATGCAAAT
GCTGAATGAGGGCATCGTTCCCACTGCGATGCTGGTTGCCAACGATCAGATGGCGCTGGGCGCAATGCGC
GCCATTACCGAGTCCGGGCTGCGCGTTGGTGCGGATATCTCGGTAGTGGGATACGACGATACCGAAGACA
GCTCATGTTATATCCCGCCGTTAACCACCATCAAACAGGATTTTCGCCTGCTGGGGCAAACCAGCGTGGA
CCGCTTGCTGCAACTCTCTCAGGGCCAGGCGGTGAAGGGCAATCAGCTGTTGCCCGTCTCACTGGTGAAA
AGAAAAACCACCCTGGCGCCCAATACGCAAACCGCCTCTCCCCGCGCGTTGGCCGATTCATTAATGCAGC
TGGCACGACAGGTTTCCCGACTGGAAAGCGGGCAGTGAGCGCAACGCAATTAATGTAAGTTAGCTCACTC
ATTAGGCACAATTCTCATGTTTGACAGCTTATCATCGACTGCACGGTGCACCAATGCTTCTGGCGTCAGG
CAGCCATCGGAAGCTGTGGTATGGCTGTGCAGGTCGTAAATCACTGCATAATTCGTGTCGCTCAAGGCGC
ACTCCCGTTCTGGATAATGTTTTTTGCGCCGACATCATAACGGTTCTGGCAAATATTCTGAAATGAGCTG
